>Addgene plasmid #176457 | pVRC8400-SARS-CoV-2-RBD-SD1-K417N-L452R-T478K-AVI | addgene full sequence | sequence record 347378 | Addgene NGS Result
GGACCAGTTGGTGATTTTGAACTTTTGCTTTGCCACGGAACGGTCTGCGTTGTCGGGAAGATGCGTGATC
TGATCCTTCAACTCAGCAAAAGTTCGATTTATTCAACAAAGCCGCCGTCCCGTCAAGTCAGCGTAATGCT
CTGCCAGTGTTACAACCAATTAACCAATTCTGATTAGAAAAACTCATCGAGCATCAAATGAAACTGCAAT
TTATTCATATCAGGATTATCAATACCATATTTTTGAAAAAGCCGTTTCTGTAATGAAGGAGAAAACTCAC
CGAGGCAGTTCCATAGGATGGCAAGATCCTGGTATCGGTCTGCGATTCCGACTCGTCCAACATCAATACA
ACCTATTAATTTCCCCTCGTCAAAAATAAGGTTATCAAGTGAGAAATCACCATGAGTGACGACTGAATCC
GGTGAGAATGGCAAAAGCTTATGCATTTCTTTCCAGACTTGTTCAACAGGCCAGCCATTACGCTCGTCAT
CAAAATCACTCGCATCAACCAAACCGTTATTCATTCGTGATTGCGCCTGAGCGAGACGAAATACGCGATC
GCTGTTAAAAGGACAATTACAAACAGGAATCGAATGCAACCGGCGCAGGAACACTGCCAGCGCATCAACA
ATATTTTCACCTGAATCAGGATATTCTTCTAATACCTGGAATGCTGTTTTCCCGGGGATCGCAGTGGTGA
GTAACCATGCATCATCAGGAGTACGGATAAAATGCTTGATGGTCGGAAGAGGCATAAATTCCGTCAGCCA
GTTTAGTCTGACCATCTCATCTGTAACATCATTGGCAACGCTACCTTTGCCATGTTTCAGAAACAACTCT
GGCGCATCGGGCTTCCCATACAATCGATAGATTGTCGCACCTGATTGCCCGACATTATCGCGAGCCCATT
TATACCCATATAAATCAGCATCCATGTTGGAATTTAATCGCGGCCTCGAGCAAGACGTTTCCCGTTGAAT
ATGGCTCATAACACCCCTTGTATTACTGTTTATGTAAGCAGACAGTTTTATTGTTCATGATGATATATTT
TTATCTTGTGCAATGTAACATCAGAGATTTTGAGACACAACGTGGCTTTCCCCCCCCCCCCATTATTGAA
GCATTTATCAGGGTTATTGTCTCATGAGCGGATACATATTTGAATGTATTTAGAAAAATAAACAAATAGG
GGTTCCGCGCACATTTCCCCGAAAAGTGCCACCTGACGTCTAAGAAACCATTATTATCATGACATTAACC
TATAAAAATAGGCGTATCACGAGGCCCTTTCGTCTCGCGCGTTTCGGTGATGACGGTGAAAACCTCTGAC
ACATGCAGCTCCCGGAGACGGTCACAGCTTGTCTGTAAGCGGATGCCGGGAGCAGACAAGCCCGTCAGGG
CGCGTCAGCGGGTGTTGGCGGGTGTCGGGGCTGGCTTAACTATGCGGCATCAGAGCAGATTGTACTGAGA
GTGCACCATATGCGGTGTGAAATACCGCACAGATGCGTAAGGAGAAAATACCGCATCAGATTGGCTATTG
GCCATTGCATACGTTGTATCCATATCATAATATGTACATTTATATTGGCTCATGTCCAACATTACCGCCA
TGTTGACATTGATTATTGACTAGTTATTAATAGTAATCAATTACGGGGTCATTAGTTCATAGCCCATATA
TGGAGTTCCGCGTTACATAACTTACGGTAAATGGCCCGCCTGGCTGACCGCCCAACGACCCCCGCCCATT
GACGTCAATAATGACGTATGTTCCCATAGTAACGCCAATAGGGACTTTCCATTGACGTCAATGGGTGGAG
TATTTACGGTAAACTGCCCACTTGGCAGTACATCAAGTGTATCATATGCCAAGTACGCCCCCTATTGACG
TCAATGACGGTAAATGGCCCGCCTGGCATTATGCCCAGTACATGACCTTATGGGACTTTCCTACTTGGCA
GTACATCTACGTATTAGTCATCGCTATTACCATGGTGATGCGGTTTTGGCAGTACATCAATGGGCGTGGA
TAGCGGTTTGACTCACGGGGATTTCCAAGTCTCCACCCCATTGACGTCAATGGGAGTTTGTTTTGGCACC
AAAATCAACGGGACTTTCCAAAATGTCGTAACAACTCCGCCCCATTGACGCAAATGGGCGGTAGGCGTGT
ACGGTGGGAGGTCTATATAAGCAGAGCTCGTTTAGTGAACCGTCAGATCGCCTGGAGACGCCATCCACGC
TGTTTTGACCTCCATAGAAGACACCGGGACCGATCCAGCCTCCATCGGCTCGCATCTCTCCTTCACGCGC
CCGCCGCCCTACCTGAGGCCGCCATCCACGCCGGTTGAGTCGCGTTCTGCCGCCTCCCGCCTGTGGTGCC
TCCTGAACTGCGTCCGCCGTCTAGGTAAGTTTAAAGCTCAGGTCGAGACCGGGCCTTTGTCCGGCGCTCC
CTTGGAGCCTACCTAGACTCAGCCGGCTCTCCACGCTTTGCCTGACCCTGCTTGCTCAACTCTAGTTAAC
GGTGGAGGGCAGTGTAGTCTGAGCAGTACTCGTTGCTGCCGCGCGCGCCACCAGACATAATAGCTGACAG
ACTAACAGACTGTTCCTTTCCATGGGTCTTTTCTGCAGTCACCGTCGTCGACACGTGTGATCAGATATCG
CGGCCGCTCTAGACCACCATGGGATGGTCATGTATCATCCTTTTTCTAGTAGCAACTGCAACCGGTGTAC
ATTCCGCACCAGAGCTGCTGGGAGGACCTAGCGTGTTCCTGTTTCCCCCTAAGCCTAAGGACACCCTGAT
GATCAGCCGGACCCCAGAGGTGACATGCGTGGTGGTGGACGTGTCCCACGAGGACCCCGAGGTGAAGTTC
AACTGGTACGTGGATGGCGTGGAGGTGCACAATGCCAAGACCAAGCCAAGGGAGGAGCAGTACAACTCTA
CCTATCGCGTGGTGAGCGTGCTGACAGTGCTGCACCAGGACTGGCTGAACGGCAAGGAGTACAAGTGTAA
GGTGTCTAATAAGGCCCTGCCTGCCCCAATCGAGAAGACCATCAGCAAGGCAAAGGGACAGCCAAGGGAG
CCTCAGGTGTATACCCTGCCACCCAGCCGCGACGAGCTGACAAAGAACCAGGTGTCCCTGTACTGCCTGG
TGAAGGGCTTCTATCCTTCCGATATCGCCGTGGAGTGGGAGTCTAATGGCCAGCCAGAGAACAATTACAA
GACCACACCTCCAGTGCTGGACTCCGATGGCTCTTTCTTTCTGTATTCCAAGCTGACCGTGGATAAGAGC
CGGTGGCAGCAGGGCAACGTGTTTAGCTGTTCCGTGATGCACGAGGCCCTGCACAATCACTACACACAGA
AGTCTCTGAGCCTGTCCCCCGGCAAGGGAGGAGGAGGCAGCGGCGGAGGAGGCTCCGGAGGCGGCGGCTC
TGGCGGCGGCGGCAGCGCCCCTGAACTGCTGGGAGGACCAAGCGTGTTCCTGTTTCCACCTAAGCCCAAA
GATACCCTGATGATCTCCAGGACCCCTGAAGTCACCTGCGTGGTCGTGGACGTGTCTCATGAGGACCCCG
AAGTCAAGTTCAACTGGTACGTGGACGGAGTCGAAGTCCATAACGCCAAGACCAAGCCTAGAGAAGAGCA
GTACAACTCCACCTATAGAGTGGTGTCTGTGCTGACAGTGCTGCATCAGGATTGGCTGAATGGCAAGGAA
TATAAGTGTAAGGTGAGCAATAAGGCCCTGCCCGCCCCTATCGAGAAGACCATCTCTAAAGCCAAAGGAC
AGCCAAGGGAGCCACAGGTGTATACACTGCCACCCAGCCGGGACGAGCTGACCAAGAACCAGGTGAGCCT
GACATGTCTGGTCAAGGGCTTCTACCCCAGTGACATTGCTGTGGAGTGGGAGTCCAATGGCCAGCCTGAG
AACAATTATAAAACTACCCCACCAGTGCTGGACAGCGATGGCTCCTTCTTTCTGACCAGCAAGCTGACAG
TGGATAAGTCCCGCTGGCAGCAGGGAAACGTGTTTTCTTGTAGCGTGATGCATGAGGCCCTGCATAACCA
CTACACCCAGAAGTCCCTGTCTCTGAGCCCAGGCAAGGGAGGCAGCGGAGGCGGAGGCAGCGGAGGCCTG
GAGGTGCTGTTTCAGGGCCCTCGGGTGCAGCCTACAGAGAGCATCGTGCGATTTCCAAACATTACCAACC
TCTGCCCCTTCGGCGAGGTGTTTAACGCCACAAGATTTGCCTCCGTTTACGCCTGGAATAGAAAGAGAAT
CAGCAATTGTGTGGCCGACTACTCCGTGCTGTATAACAGCGCCTCTTTCAGCACCTTCAAGTGCTACGGC
GTTTCCCCAACAAAGCTGAATGACCTGTGCTTCACCAACGTGTACGCCGACTCCTTCGTAATTAGAGGCG
ATGAGGTGCGGCAGATCGCACCAGGCCAGACCGGTAACATCGCTGACTACAACTATAAGCTGCCTGATGA
TTTTACAGGCTGCGTGATCGCCTGGAACTCTAACAACCTGGATAGCAAGGTGGGCGGCAACTACAACTAC
AGATACCGGCTGTTTCGCAAGTCTAACCTGAAACCTTTCGAGAGAGACATCTCCACAGAGATCTACCAGG
CCGGTTCTAAGCCTTGTAACGGGGTGGAAGGCTTCAACTGTTACTTCCCTCTGCAAAGCTACGGCTTCCA
GCCTACCAATGGAGTCGGCTACCAGCCATACCGGGTGGTCGTGCTGTCCTTCGAGTTACTCCACGCCCCC
GCCACCGTCTGCGGTCCTAAGAAGTCCACCAATCTGGTTAAGAACAAATGCGTGAACTTCAACTTCAACG
GCCTGACTGGGACCGGCGTGCTGACCGAAAGCAACAAAAAGTTCCTCCCCTTCCAGCAGTTCGGCCGTGA
TATCGCTGACACCACAGATGCCGTCAGAGATCCACAGACCCTGGAAATCCTGGATATTACACCCTGCTCC
GGAGGAGGCCTGGTGCCACAGCAGAGCGGAGGCCTGAACGACATCTTCGAGGCCCAGAAGATCGAGTGGC
ACGAGGGCTGATGAGGATCCAGATCTGCTGTGCCTTCTAGTTGCCAGCCATCTGTTGTTTGCCCCTCCCC
CGTGCCTTCCTTGACCCTGGAAGGTGCCACTCCCACTGTCCTTTCCTAATAAAATGAGGAAATTGCATCG
CATTGTCTGAGTAGGTGTCATTCTATTCTGGGGGGTGGGGTGGGGCAGGACAGCAAGGGGGAGGATTGGG
AAGACAATAGCAGGCATGCTGGGGATGCGGTGGGCTCTATGGGTACCCAGGTGCTGAAGAATTGACCCGG
TTCCTCCTGGGCCAGAAAGAAGCAGGCACATCCCCTTCTCTGTGACACACCCTGTCCACGCCCCTGGTTC
TTAGTTCCAGCCCCACTCATAGGACACTCATAGCTCAGGAGGGCTCCGCCTTCAATCCCACCCGCTAAAG
TACTTGGAGCGGTCTCTCCCTCCCTCATCAGCCCACCAAACCAAACCTAGCCTCCAAGAGTGGGAAGAAA
TTAAAGCAAGATAGGCTATTAAGTGCAGAGGGAGAGAAAATGCCTCCAACATGTGAGGAAGTAATGAGAG
AAATCATAGAATTTTAAGGCCATGATTTAAGGCCATCATGGCCTTAATCTTCCGCTTCCTCGCTCACTGA
CTCGCTGCGCTCGGTCGTTCGGCTGCGGCGAGCGGTATCAGCTCACTCAAAGGCGGTAATACGGTTATCC
ACAGAATCAGGGGATAACGCAGGAAAGAACATGTGAGCAAAAGGCCAGCAAAAGGCCAGGAACCGTAAAA
AGGCCGCGTTGCTGGCGTTTTTCCATAGGCTCCGCCCCCCTGACGAGCATCACAAAAATCGACGCTCAAG
TCAGAGGTGGCGAAACCCGACAGGACTATAAAGATACCAGGCGTTTCCCCCTGGAAGCTCCCTCGTGCGC
TCTCCTGTTCCGACCCTGCCGCTTACCGGATACCTGTCCGCCTTTCTCCCTTCGGGAAGCGTGGCGCTTT
CTCATAGCTCACGCTGTAGGTATCTCAGTTCGGTGTAGGTCGTTCGCTCCAAGCTGGGCTGTGTGCACGA
ACCCCCCGTTCAGCCCGACCGCTGCGCCTTATCCGGTAACTATCGTCTTGAGTCCAACCCGGTAAGACAC
GACTTATCGCCACTGGCAGCAGCCACTGGTAACAGGATTAGCAGAGCGAGGTATGTAGGCGGTGCTACAG
AGTTCTTGAAGTGGTGGCCTAACTACGGCTACACTAGAAGAACAGTATTTGGTATCTGCGCTCTGCTGAA
GCCAGTTACCTTCGGAAAAAGAGTTGGTAGCTCTTGATCCGGCAAACAAACCACCGCTGGTAGCGGTGGT
TTTTTTGTTTGCAAGCAGCAGATTACGCGCAGAAAAAAAGGATCTCAAGAAGATCCTTTGATCTTTTCTA
CGGGGTCTGACGCTCAGTGGAACGAAAACTCACGTTAAGGGATTTTGGTCATGAGATTATCAAAAAGGAT
CTTCACCTAGATCCTTTTAAATTAAAAATGAAGTTTTAAATCAATCTAAAGTATATATGAGTAAACTTGG
TCTGACAGTTACCAATGCTTAATCAGTGAGGCACCTATCTCAGCGATCTGTCTATTTCGTTCATCCATAG
TTGCCTGACTCGGGGGGGGGGGGCGCTGAGGTCTGCCTCGTGAAGAAGGTGTTGCTGACTCATACCAGGC
CTGAATCGCCCCATCATCCAGCCAGAAAGTGAGGGAGCCACGGTTGATGAGAGCTTTGTTGTAGGT
Features (pLannotate 1.2.2; 15 found; start..end, strand, type, name):
    174..989     -  CDS            KanR: aminoglycoside phosphotransferase; aph(3')-Ia; confers resistance to kanamycin in bacteria or G418 (Geneticin®) in eukaryotes
   1112..1199    -  promoter       AmpR promoter (fragment): bla
   1294..1329    +  CDS            rop (fragment): Rop protein, which maintains plasmids at low copy number; rop
   1431..1529    +  misc_feature   bom (fragment): basis of mobility region from pBR322
   1615..1994    +  enhancer       CMV enhancer: human cytomegalovirus immediate early enhancer
   1995..2198    +  promoter       CMV promoter: human cytomegalovirus (CMV) immediate early promoter
   2287..2514    +  LTR            5' LTR (truncated) (fragment): truncated 5' long terminal repeat (LTR) from human T-cell leukemia virus (HTLV) type 1
   2518..2628    +  intron         CMV intron (fragment): modified intron A from human cytomegalovirus
   2679..2747    +  CDS            Ighv1-61 (fragment): HVM05_MOUSE - Also known as Igh-VJ558. Experimental evidence at protein level: Swiss-Prot protein existence level 1. From Mus musculus (Mouse).
   3081..4097    +  CDS            IGHG1: IGHG1_HUMAN - Experimental evidence at protein level: Swiss-Prot protein existence level 1. Constant region of immunoglobulin heavy chains. Immunoglobulins, also known as antibodies, are membrane-bound or secreted glycoproteins produced by B lymphocytes. In the recognition phase of humoral immunity, the membrane-bound immunoglobulins serve as receptors which, upon binding of a specific antigen, trigger the clonal expansion and differentiation of B lymphocytes into immunoglobulins- secreting plasma cells. Secreted immunoglobulins mediate the effector phase of humoral immunity, which results in
   4152..4979    +  CDS            S (fragment): SPIKE_SARS2 - Experimental evidence at protein level: Swiss-Prot protein existence level 1. [Spike glycoprotein]: May down-regulate host tetherin (BST2) by lysosomal degradation, thereby counteracting its antiviral activity. From Severe acute respiratory syndrome coronavirus 2 (2019-nCoV) (SARS-CoV-2).
   5068..5292    +  polyA_signal   bGH poly(A) signal: bovine growth hormone polyadenylation signal
   5830..6418    -  rep_origin     ori: high-copy-number ColE1/pMB1/pBR322/pUC origin of replication
   6590..6661    -  CDS            bla(M) (fragment): β-lactamase lacking the signal sequence; bla(M); allows cytosolic expression of β-lactamase
   6673..33      -  CDS            TRA2_ECOLX (fragment) (across the origin): Protein predicted: Swiss-Prot protein existence level 4. Required for transposition of transposon Tn903. From Escherichia coli.
