[The description below was written by a language model from this plasmid's Addgene catalogue record and pLannotate feature annotations shown in this document.]
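Description:
pVRC8400-SARS-CoV-2-RBD-SD1-K417N-L452R-T478K-AVI is a 6.8 kb mammalian expression plasmid built on the pVRC8400 backbone for producing a soluble fragment of the SARS-CoV-2 spike glycoprotein. In bacteria it replicates from a high-copy ColE1/pUC-type origin and is selected with kanamycin through an aph(3')-Ia gene. Short annotated remnants of bla, rop, bom and a Tn903 transposition protein appear to be leftovers of the backbone's construction rather than functional elements.

The expression cassette is driven by the human CMV immediate-early enhancer and promoter, followed by a truncated HTLV-1 5' LTR fragment and a partial CMV intron A, an arrangement commonly used to boost transcript processing and expression. It ends with the bovine growth hormone polyadenylation signal. The open reading frame begins with a short segment matching a mouse immunoglobulin heavy-chain variable gene, which likely serves as a secretion leader, although the record does not say so. Next come human IgG1 constant-region sequences corresponding to the single-chain Fc (scFc) listed in the catalogue, then an HRV3C protease cleavage site. These are followed by the spike RBD-SD1 region carrying the K417N, L452R and T478K substitutions, with a C-terminal AVI tag.

This design lets the fusion protein be captured through its Fc portion, after which HRV3C cleavage releases the RBD-SD1 domain. The AVI tag allows site-specific enzymatic biotinylation by BirA. According to the associated publication title, the construct belongs to a set of molecular probes of the spike ectodomain and its subdomains covering SARS-CoV-2 variants. Biotinylated antigens of this kind are typically used in binding assays or for staining and sorting antigen-specific B cells.
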