Addgene plasmid #176457: pVRC8400-SARS-CoV-2-RBD-SD1-K417N-L452R-T478K-AVI
Purpose: Expresses SARS-CoV-2 RBD-SD1 domain containing K417N-L452R-T478K mutations with single chain Fc, HRV3C protease cleavage site, and AVI tag
Depositing lab: Peter Kwong. Depositing organization: National Institute of Allergy and Infectious Diseases (NIAID). Publication: Molecular probes of spike ectodomain and its subdomains for SARS-CoV-2 variants, Alpha through Omicron. Teng IT, Nazzari AF, Choe M, Liu T, Oliveira de Souza M, Petrova Y, Tsybovsky Y, Wang S, Zhang B, Artamonov M, Madan B, Huang A, Lopez Acevedo SN, Pan X, Ruckwardt TJ, DeKosky BJ, Mascola JR, Misasi J, Sullivan NJ, Zhou T, Kwong PD. PLoS One. 2022 May 24;17(5):e0268767. doi: 10.1371/journal.pone.0268767. eCollection 2022. PubMed 35609088.
Backbone
  Vector backbone: pVRC8400
  Vector type: Mammalian Expression
Growth in bacteria
  Bacterial resistance: Kanamycin, 50 μg/mL
  Growth temperature: 37°C
  Growth strain: DH5alpha
  Copy number: Unknown
Gene/Insert
  Gene/Insert name: SARS-CoV-2-RBD-SD1-K417N-L452R-T478K
  Mutation: K417N, L452R, T478K
  Entrez Gene: S (a.k.a. GU280_gp02, spike glycoprotein)
  Tag / fusion protein: scFc (N terminal on insert); HRV3C (N terminal on insert); AVI (C terminal on insert)
Terms and licenses: Academic/Nonprofit Terms; Industry Terms: Not Available to Industry
How to cite: pVRC8400-SARS-CoV-2-RBD-SD1-K417N-L452R-T478K-AVI was a gift from Peter Kwong (Addgene plasmid # 176457 ; http://n2t.net/addgene:176457 ; RRID:Addgene_176457)
